>Addgene plasmid #139071 | pHCKan-mipAp-GFPuv | addgene full sequence | sequence record 276361 | Addgene NGS Result
CAGTCCAGTTACGCTGGAGTCTGAGGCTCGTCCTGAATGATATCAAGCTTGAATTCGTTCATCCATAAAT
TTTGCATAATTAATGTAAAGACCAGGCTCGCCAGTAACGCTAAATTCATTTGGCTGTAAGCGCGGTGTCA
TCCGCGTCAGGAAAATTAAACAGTTACTTTAAAAAATGAAAACGTAAAAAGGTTGGGTTTCGATGTATTG
ACGGGTAAACTTTGTCGCCCGCTAAACATTTGTTTTGTAGGAGGATAATCTATGGCTAGCAAAGGAGAAG
AACTTTTCACTGGAGTTGTCCCAATTCTTGTTGAATTAGATGGTGATGTTAATGGGCACAAATTTTCTGT
CAGTGGAGAGGGTGAAGGTGATGCTACATACGGAAAGCTTACCCTTAAATTTATTTGCACTACTGGAAAA
CTACCTGTTCCATGGCCAACACTTGTCACTACTTTCTCTTATGGTGTTCAATGCTTTTCCCGTTATCCGG
ATCATATGAAACGGCATGACTTTTTCAAGAGTGCCATGCCCGAAGGTTATGTACAGGAACGCACTATATC
TTTCAAAGATGACGGGAACTACAAGACGCGTGCTGAAGTCAAGTTTGAAGGTGATACCCTTGTTAATCGT
ATCGAGTTAAAAGGTATTGATTTTAAAGAAGATGGAAACATTCTCGGACACAAACTCGAGTACAACTATA
ACTCACACAATGTATACATCACGGCAGACAAACAAAAGAATGGAATCAAAGCTAACTTCAAAATTCGCCA
CAACATTGAAGATGGATCCGTTCAACTAGCAGACCATTATCAACAAAATACTCCAATTGGCGATGGCCCT
GTCCTTTTACCAGACAACCATTACCTGTCGACACAATCTGCCCTTTCGAAAGATCCCAACGAAAAGCGTG
ACCACATGGTCCTTCTTGAGTTTGTAACTGCTGCTGGGATTACACATGGCATGGATGAGCTCTACAAATA
ATGAGGATCCCCGGCTTATCGGTCAGTTTCACCTGATTTACGTAAAAACCCGCTTCGGCGGGTTTTTGCT
TTTGGAGGGGCAGAAAGATGAATGACTGTCCACGACGCTATACCCAAAAGAAAGACGAATTCTCTAGATA
TCGCTCAATACTGACCATTTAAATCATACCTGACCTCCATAGCAGAAAGTCAAAAGCCTCCGACCGGAGG
CTTTTGACTTGATCGGCACGTAAGAGGTTCCAACTTTCACCATAATGAAATAAGATCACTACCGGGCGTA
TTTTTTGAGTTATCGAGATTTTCAGGAGCTAAGGAAGCTAAAATGAGCCATATTCAACGGGAAACGTCTT
GCTCGAGGCCGCGATTAAATTCCAACATGGATGCTGATTTATATGGGTATAAATGGGCTCGCGATAATGT
CGGGCAATCAGGTGCGACAATCTATCGATTGTATGGGAAGCCCGATGCGCCAGAGTTGTTTCTGAAACAT
GGCAAAGGTAGCGTTGCCAATGATGTTACAGATGAGATGGTCAGGCTAAACTGGCTGACGGAATTTATGC
CTCTTCCGACCATCAAGCATTTTATCCGTACTCCTGATGATGCATGGTTACTCACCACTGCGATCCCAGG
GAAAACAGCATTCCAGGTATTAGAAGAATATCCTGATTCAGGTGAAAATATTGTTGATGCGCTGGCAGTG
TTCCTGCGCCGGTTGCATTCGATTCCTGTTTGTAATTGTCCTTTTAACGGCGATCGCGTATTTCGTCTCG
CTCAGGCGCAATCACGAATGAATAACGGTTTGGTTGGTGCGAGTGATTTTGATGACGAGCGTAATGGCTG
GCCTGTTGAACAAGTCTGGAAAGAAATGCATAAGCTTTTGCCATTCTCACCGGATTCAGTCGTCACCCAT
GGTGATTTCTCACTTGATAACCTTATTTTTGACGAGGGGAAATTAATAGGTTGTATTGATGTTGGACGAG
TCGGAATCGCAGACCGATACCAGGATCTTGCCATCCTATGGAACTGCCTCGGTGAGTTTTCTCCTTCATT
ACAGAAACGGCTTTTTCAAAAATATGGTATTGATAATCCTGATATGAATAAATTGCAGTTTCACTTGATG
CTCGATGAGTTTTTCTGAGGGCCCAAATGTAATCACCTGGCTCACCTTCGGGTGGGCCTTTCTGCGTTGC
TGGCGTTTTTCCATAGGCTCCGCCCCCCTGACGAGCATCACAAAAATCGATGCTCAAGTCAGAGGTGGCG
AAACCCGACAGGACTATAAAGATACCAGGCGTTTCCCCCTGGAAGCTCCCTCGTGCGCTCTCCTGTTCCG
ACCCTGCCGCTTACCGGATACCTGTCCGCCTTTCTCCCTTCGGGAAGCGTGGCGCTTTCTCATAGCTCAC
GCTGTAGGTATCTCAGTTCGGTGTAGGTCGTTCGCTCCAAGCTGGGCTGTGTGCACGAACCCCCCGTTCA
GCCCGACCGCTGCGCCTTATCCGGTAACTATCGTCTTGAGTCCAACCCGGTAAGACACGACTTATCGCCA
CTGGCAGCAGCCACTGGTAACAGGATTAGCAGAGCGAGGTATGTAGGCGGTGCTACAGAGTTCTTGAAGT
GGTGGCCTAACTACGGCTACACTAGAAGAACAGTATTTGGTATCTGCGCTCTGCTGAAGCCAGTTACCTC
GGAAAAAGAGTTGGTAGCTCTTGATCCGGCAAACAAACCACCGCTGGTAGCGGTGGTTTTTTTGTTTGCA
AGCAGCAGATTACGCGCAGAAAAAAAGGATCTCAAGAAGATCCTTTGATTTTCTACCGAAGAAAGGCCCA
CCCGTGAAGGTGAGCCAGTGAGTTGATTG
Features (pLannotate 1.2.2; 7 found; start..end, strand, type, name):
    262..981     +  CDS            Cycle 3 GFP: Cycle 3 GFP (Crameri et al., 1996) mammalian codon-optimized
   1168..1199    +  terminator     tonB terminator: bidirectional E. coli tonB-P14 transcription terminator
   1200..1302    +  promoter       cat promoter: promoter of the E. coli cat gene encoding chloramphenicol acetyltransferase
   1303..2116    +  CDS            KanR (fragment): aminoglycoside phosphotransferase; aph(3')-Ia; confers resistance to kanamycin in bacteria or G418 (Geneticin®) in eukaryotes
   2139..2166    +  terminator     T7Te terminator: phage T7 early transcription terminator
   2178..2765    -  rep_origin     ori: high-copy-number ColE1/pMB1/pBR322/pUC origin of replication
   2787..2816    -  terminator     T3Te terminator: phage T3 early transcription terminator
