[The description below was written by a language model from this plasmid's Addgene catalogue record and pLannotate feature annotations shown in this document.]
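Description:
pHCKan-mipAp-GFPuv is a small (about 2.8 kb) high-copy bacterial expression plasmid built on the pSMART-HC Kan backbone and intended for use in E. coli. It replicates from a ColE1/pUC-type origin and is selected with kanamycin through an aph(3')-Ia aminoglycoside phosphotransferase gene, which the annotation places downstream of a cat gene promoter. The backbone is transcriptionally insulated: a bidirectional tonB terminator sits between the insert and the resistance cassette, a T7 early terminator follows the kanamycin marker, and a T3 early terminator flanks the origin. This limits read-through between the cloned cassette and the maintenance functions.

The payload, assembled by Gibson cloning, is the E. coli mipA promoter (mipAp) driving GFPuv, annotated in the feature table as the Cycle 3 GFP coding sequence. The promoter itself is not called out by the automated annotation, but it presumably lies in the roughly 260 nt upstream of the GFP open reading frame. According to the record, mipAp is induced by low phosphate, so fluorescence reports promoter activity as phosphate in the medium is depleted. The plasmid belongs to work characterising phosphate-regulated promoters for two-stage autoinduction, in which cells first grow and then switch on expression when phosphate runs out, without an added inducer. It serves as a reporter for assessing the strength, media robustness and scalability of this promoter. The depositor notes that the production strain DLF_R002 is used for recombinant protein expression but is not needed to propagate the plasmid, which can be maintained in a standard cloning strain.
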