Addgene plasmid #139071: pHCKan-mipAp-GFPuv
Purpose: Low phosphate inducible promoter mipAp for GFP expression
Depositing lab: Michael Lynch. Depositing organization: Duke University. Publication: Media Robustness and Scalability of Phosphate Regulated Promoters Useful for Two-Stage Autoinduction in E. coli. Moreb EA, Ye Z, Efromson JP, Hennigan JN, Menacho-Melgar R, Lynch MD. ACS Synth Biol. 2020 Jun 19;9(6):1483-1486. doi: 10.1021/acssynbio.0c00182. Epub 2020 May 27. PubMed 32353228.
Backbone
  Vector backbone: pSMART-HC Kan
  Vector type: Bacterial Expression
Growth in bacteria
  Bacterial resistance: Kanamycin, 50 μg/mL
  Growth temperature: 37°C
  Growth strain: DH5alpha ; DLF_R002
  Copy number: High Copy
Gene/Insert
  Gene/Insert name: mipAp-GFPuv
  Species: E. coli
  Cloning method: Gibson Cloning
Terms and licenses: Academic/Nonprofit Terms; Industry Terms: Not Available to Industry
Depositor comments: DLF_R002 is used for recombinant protein production. It is not required to propogate the plasmid.
How to cite: pHCKan-mipAp-GFPuv was a gift from Michael Lynch (Addgene plasmid # 139071 ; http://n2t.net/addgene:139071 ; RRID:Addgene_139071)
